Addgene plasmid #179702: pDsRed-HP1alpha
Purpose: visualization of centromere heterochromatin
Depositing lab: Kenji Sugimoto. Publication: Live-cell imaging of HP1alpha throughout the cell cycle of mouse C3H10T1/2 cells and rhythmical flickering of heterochromatin dots in interphase. Nakagawa C, Kawakita A, Fukada T, Sugimoto K. Biosci Biotechnol Biochem. 2014;78(4):556-64. doi: 10.1080/09168451.2014.893184. Epub 2014 May 9. PubMed 25036950.
Backbone
  Vector backbone: pDsRed-C1
  Vector type: Mammalian Expression
Growth in bacteria
  Bacterial resistance: Kanamycin, 50 μg/mL
  Growth temperature: 37°C
  Growth strain: DH5alpha
  Copy number: High Copy
Gene/Insert
  Gene/Insert name: heterochromatin protein alpha
  Species: H. sapiens (human)
  Entrez Gene: CBX5 (a.k.a. HEL25, HP1, HP1A, HP1alpha)
  Tag / fusion protein: dsRed (N terminal on backbone)
  Cloning method: Restriction Enzyme; 5′ cloning site unknown (unknown if destroyed)
Terms and licenses: Academic/Nonprofit Terms; Industry Terms: Not Available to Industry
How to cite: pDsRed-HP1alpha was a gift from Kenji Sugimoto (Addgene plasmid # 179702 ; http://n2t.net/addgene:179702 ; RRID:Addgene_179702)
