[The description below was written by a language model from this plasmid's Addgene catalogue record and pLannotate feature annotations shown in this document.]
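Description:
pDsRed-HP1alpha is a mammalian expression plasmid of about 5.4 kb built on the pDsRed-C1 backbone. It produces human heterochromatin protein 1 alpha (HP1α, encoded by CBX5) as a fusion with a red fluorescent protein. Transcription is driven by the human cytomegalovirus immediate-early enhancer and promoter. These lie upstream of a mammalian codon-optimized wild-type DsRed1 coding sequence, which is followed by a remnant of the multiple cloning site and then the CBX5 open reading frame, so DsRed sits at the N terminus of HP1α. About 145 nt of unannotated sequence separates the cloning-site remnant from the annotated CBX5 coding region. The record describes restriction-enzyme cloning but does not state which sites were used. The transcript is terminated by an SV40 polyadenylation signal. The short large T antigen fragment annotated just upstream of it is probably part of the same SV40-derived region, not a functional coding sequence.

The plasmid is maintained at high copy in E. coli through a ColE1/pUC-type origin, and it also carries an f1 phage origin. A single Tn5 aminoglycoside phosphotransferase gene (NeoR/KanR) provides selection in both hosts. A bacterial bla-type promoter expresses it for kanamycin selection, and the SV40 enhancer/early promoter expresses it in mammalian cells, where it can support G418 selection, with an HSV TK polyadenylation signal downstream. The small ble and bGH poly(A) fragments also annotated appear to be partial matches only.

HP1α binds histone H3 tails methylated at lysine 9 and concentrates in heterochromatin, so the red fusion labels these domains. The stated purpose is visualization of centromere heterochromatin, and the associated publication used live-cell imaging of HP1α through the cell cycle in mouse cells.
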