Features (pLannotate 1.2.2; 15 found; start..end, strand, type, name):
     61..364     +  enhancer       CMV enhancer: human cytomegalovirus immediate early enhancer
    365..568     +  promoter       CMV promoter: human cytomegalovirus (CMV) immediate early promoter
    613..1290    +  CDS            DsRed1: wild-type DsRed mammalian codon-optimized
   1291..1319    +  misc_feature   MCS (fragment): multiple cloning site
   1465..2037    +  CDS            CBX5: CBX5_HUMAN - Also known as HP1A. Experimental evidence at protein level: Swiss-Prot protein existence level 1. Component of heterochromatin that recognizes and binds histone H3 tails methylated at 'Lys-9' (H3K9me), leading to epigenetic repression. In contrast, it is excluded from chromatin when 'Tyr-41' of histone H3 is phosphorylated (H3Y41ph). Can interact with lamin-B receptor (LBR). This interaction can contribute to the association of the heterochromatin with the inner nuclear membrane. Involved in the formation of functional kinetochore through interaction with MIS12 complex proteins. F
   2108..2192    +  CDS            large T antigen (fragment): large T antigen from SV40 (simian virus 40)
   2215..2336    +  polyA_signal   SV40 poly(A) signal: SV40 polyadenylation signal
   2370..2798    -  rep_origin     f1 ori (sequence partly withheld): f1 bacteriophage origin of replication; arrow indicates direction of (+) strand synthesis
   2825..2929    +  promoter       AmpR promoter: bla
   2931..3288    +  promoter       SV40 promoter: SV40 enhancer and early promoter
   3323..4117    +  CDS            NeoR/KanR: aminoglycoside phosphotransferase from Tn5; aph(3')-II (or nptII); confers resistance to neomycin, kanamycin, and G418 (Geneticin®)
   4138..4290    +  CDS            ble (fragment): BLE_KLEPN - Experimental evidence at protein level: Swiss-Prot protein existence level 1. Binding protein with a strong affinity to the bleomycin family of antibiotics. Binds to CL990; an antimitotic-antibiotic compound. From Klebsiella pneumoniae.
   4349..4396    +  polyA_signal   HSV TK poly(A) signal: herpes simplex virus thymidine kinase polyadenylation signal (Cole and Stacy, 1985)
   4487..4503    -  polyA_signal   bGH poly(A) signal (fragment): bovine growth hormone polyadenylation signal
   4725..5313    +  rep_origin     ori: high-copy-number ColE1/pMB1/pBR322/pUC origin of replication
>Addgene plasmid #179702 | pDsRed-HP1alpha | addgene full sequence | sequence record 356421 | Addgene NGS Result
TAGTTATTAATAGTAATCAATTACGGGGTCATTAGTTCATAGCCCATATATGGAGTTCCGCGTTACATAA
CTTACGGTAAATGGCCCGCCTGGCTGACCGCCCAACGACCCCCGCCCATTGACGTCAATAATGACGTATG
TTCCCATAGTAACGCCAATAGGGACTTTCCATTGACGTCAATGGGTGGAGTATTTACGGTAAACTGCCCA
CTTGGCAGTACATCAAGTGTATCATATGCCAAGTACGCCCCCTATTGACGTCAATGACGGTAAATGGCCC
GCCTGGCATTATGCCCAGTACATGACCTTATGGGACTTTCCTACTTGGCAGTACATCTACGTATTAGTCA
TCGCTATTACCATGGTGATGCGGTTTTGGCAGTACATCAATGGGCGTGGATAGCGGTTTGACTCACGGGG
ATTTCCAAGTCTCCACCCCATTGACGTCAATGGGAGTTTGTTTTGGCACCAAAATCAACGGGACTTTCCA
AAATGTCGTAACAACTCCGCCCCATTGACGCAAATGGGCGGTAGGCGTGTACGGTGGGAGGTCTATATAA
GCAGAGCTGGTTTAGTGAACCGTCAGATCCGCTAGCGCTACCGGTCGCCACCATGGTGCGCTCCTCCAAG
AACGTCATCAAGGAGTTCATGCGCTTCAAGGTGCGCATGGAGGGCACCGTGAACGGCCACGAGTTCGAGA
TCGAGGGCGAGGGCGAGGGCCGCCCCTACGAGGGCCACAACACCGTGAAGCTGAAGGTGACCAAGGGCGG
CCCCCTGCCCTTCGCCTGGGACATCCTGTCCCCCCAGTTCCAGTACGGCTCCAAGGTGTACGTGAAGCAC
CCCGCCGACATCCCCGACTACAAGAAGCTGTCCTTCCCCGAGGGCTTCAAGTGGGAGCGCGTGATGAACT
TCGAGGACGGCGGCGTGGTGACCGTGACCCAGGACTCCTCCCTGCAGGACGGCTGCTTCATCTACAAGGT
GAAGTTCATCGGCGTGAACTTCCCCTCCGACGGCCCCGTAATGCAGAAGAAGACCATGGGCTGGGAGGCC
TCCACCGAGCGCCTGTACCCCCGCGACGGCGTGCTGAAGGGCGAGATCCACAAGGCCCTGAAGCTGAAGG
ACGGCGGCCACTACCTGGTGGAGTTCAAGTCCATCTACATGGCCAAGAAGCCCGTGCAGCTGCCCGGCTA
CTACTACGTGGACTCCAAGCTGGACATCACCTCCCACAACGAGGACTACACCATCGTGGAGCAGTACGAG
CGCACCGAGGGCCGCCACCACCTGTTCCTGCTCAGATCTCGAGCTCAAGCTTCGAATTCCGTTGCTGTCG
CGCAGAAGGCGGCGGCGGTGGTGGCTTGTGGTGCGGCCTCACCATACAGGAACAGGGCAGACGTTAGCGT
GAGTGATCACTCTCAATCCCGGGGACCTGGTGGCCTTAGTCTTTCAGGTGGAACGGTGTGCGACATGGGA
AAGAAAACCAAGCGGACAGCTGACAGTTCTTCTTCAGAGGATGAGGAGGAGTATGTTGTGGAGAAGGTGC
TAGACAGGCGCGTGGTTAAGGGACAAGTGGAATATCTACTGAAGTGGAAAGGCTTTTCTGAGGAGCACAA
TACTTGGGAACCTGAGAAAAACTTGGATTGCCCTGAGCTAATTTCTGAATTTATGAAAAAGTATAAGAAG
ATGAAGGAGGGTGAAAATAATAAACCCAGGGAGAAGTCAGAAAGTAACAAGAGGAAATCCAATTTCTCAA
ACAGTGCCGATGACATCAAATCTAAAAAAAAGAGAGAGCAGAGCAATGATATCGCTCGGGGCTTTGAGAG
AGGACTGGAACCAGAAAAGATCATTGGGGCAACAGATTCCTGTGGTGATTTAATGTTCCTAATGAAATGG
AAAGACACAGATGAAGCTGACCTGGTTCTTGCAAAAGAAGCTAATGTGAAATGTCCACAAATTGTGATAG
CATTTTATGAAGAGAGACTGACATGGCATGCATATCCTGAGGATGCGGAAAACAAAGAGAAAGAAACAGC
AAAGAGCTAAAGGAGGGGATGAGCTAAAGGAGGGGATGAATCACTAGTGCGGCCGGGATCCACCGGATCT
AGATAACTGATCATAATCAGCCATACCACATTTGTAGAGGTTTTACTTGCTTTAAAAAACCTCCCACACC
TCCCCCTGAACCTGAAACATAAAATGAATGCAATTGTTGTTGTTAACTTGTTTATTGCAGCTTATAATGG
TTACAAATAAAGCAATAGCATCACAAATTTCACAAATAAAGCATTTTTTTCACTGCATTCTAGTTGTGGT
TTGTCCAAACTCATCAATGTATCTTAACGCGTAAATTGTAAGCGTTAATATTTTGTTAAAATTCGCGTTA
AATTTTTGTTAAATCAGCTCATTTTTTAACCAATAGGCCGAAATCGGCAAAATCCCTTATAAATCAAAAG
AATAGACCGAGATAGGGT
[37 nt withheld, positions 2469-2505]
AAAGAACGTGGACTCCAACGTCAAAGG
[49 nt withheld, positions 2533-2581]
T
[91 nt withheld, positions 2583-2673]
G
[124 nt withheld, positions 2675-2798]
CAGGTGGCACTTTTCGGGGAAATGTGCGCGGAACCCCTATTTGTTTATTTTTCTAAATACATTCAAATAT
GTATCCGCTCATGAGACAATAACCCTGATAAATGCTTCAATAATATTGAAAAAGGAAGAGTCCTGAGGCG
GAAAGAACCAGCTGTGGAATGTGTGTCAGTTAGGGTGTGGAAAGTCCCCAGGCTCCCCAGCAGGCAGAAG
TATGCAAAGCATGCATCTCAATTAGTCAGCAACCAGGTGTGGAAAGTCCCCAGGCTCCCCAGCAGGCAGA
AGTATGCAAAGCATGCATCTCAATTAGTCAGCAACCATAGTCCCGCCCCTAACTCCGCCCATCCCGCCCC
TAACTCCGCCCAGTTCCGCCCATTCTCCGCCCCATGGCTGACTAATTTTTTTTATTTATGCAGAGGCCGA
GGCCGCCTCGGCCTCTGAGCTATTCCAGAAGTAGTGAGGAGGCTTTTTTGGAGGCCTAGGCTTTTGCAAA
GATCGATCAAGAGACAGGATGAGGATCGTTTCGCATGATTGAACAAGATGGATTGCACGCAGGTTCTCCG
GCCGCTTGGGTGGAGAGGCTATTCGGCTATGACTGGGCACAACAGACAATCGGCTGCTCTGATGCCGCCG
TGTTCCGGCTGTCAGCGCAGGGGCGCCCGGTTCTTTTTGTCAAGACCGACCTGTCCGGTGCCCTGAATGA
ACTGCAAGACGAGGCAGCGCGGCTATCGTGGCTGGCCACGACGGGCGTTCCTTGCGCAGCTGTGCTCGAC
GTTGTCACTGAAGCGGGAAGGGACTGGCTGCTATTGGGCGAAGTGCCGGGGCAGGATCTCCTGTCATCTC
ACCTTGCTCCTGCCGAGAAAGTATCCATCATGGCTGATGCAATGCGGCGGCTGCATACGCTTGATCCGGC
TACCTGCCCATTCGACCACCAAGCGAAACATCGCATCGAGCGAGCACGTACTCGGATGGAAGCCGGTCTT
GTCGATCAGGATGATCTGGACGAAGAGCATCAGGGGCTCGCGCCAGCCGAACTGTTCGCCAGGCTCAAGG
CGAGCATGCCCGACGGCGAGGATCTCGTCGTGACCCATGGCGATGCCTGCTTGCCGAATATCATGGTGGA
AAATGGCCGCTTTTCTGGATTCATCGACTGTGGCCGGCTGGGTGTGGCGGACCGCTATCAGGACATAGCG
TTGGCTACCCGTGATATTGCTGAAGAGCTTGGCGGCGAATGGGCTGACCGCTTCCTCGTGCTTTACGGTA
TCGCCGCTCCCGATTCGCAGCGCATCGCCTTCTATCGCCTTCTTGACGAGTTCTTCTGAGCGGGACTCTG
GGGTTCGAAATGACCGACCAAGCGACGCCCAACCTGCCATCACGAGATTTCGATTCCACCGCCGCCTTCT
ATGAAAGGTTGGGCTTCGGAATCGTTTTCCGGGACGCCGGCTGGATGATCCTCCAGCGCGGGGATCTCAT
GCTGGAGTTCTTCGCCCACCCTAGGGGGAGGCTAACTGAAACACGGAAGGAGACAATACCGGAAGGAACC
CGCGCTATGACGGCAATAAAAAGACAGAATAAAACGCACGGTGTTGGGTCGTTTGTTCATAAACGCGGGG
TTCGGTCCCAGGGCTGGCACTCTGTCGATACCCCACCGAGACCCCATTGGGGCCAATACGCCCGCGTTTC
TTCCTTTTCCCCACCCCACCCCCCAAGTTCGGGTGAAGGCCCAGGGCTCGCAGCCAACGTCGGGGCGGCA
GGCCCTGCCATAGCCTCAGGTTACTCATATATACTTTAGATTGATTTAAAACTTCATTTTTAATTTAAAA
GGATCTAGGTGAAGATCCTTTTTGATAATCTCATGACCAAAATCCCTTAACGTGAGTTTTCGTTCCACTG
AGCGTCAGACCCCGTAGAAAAGATCAAAGGATCTTCTTGAGATCCTTTTTTTCTGCGCGTAATCTGCTGC
TTGCAAACAAAAAAACCACCGCTACCAGCGGTGGTTTGTTTGCCGGATCAAGAGCTACCAACTCTTTTTC
CGAAGGTAACTGGCTTCAGCAGAGCGCAGATACCAAATACTGTTCTTCTAGTGTAGCCGTAGTTAGGCCA
CCACTTCAAGAACTCTGTAGCACCGCCTACATACCTCGCTCTGCTAATCCTGTTACCAGTGGCTGCTGCC
AGTGGCGATAAGTCGTGTCTTACCGGGTTGGACTCAAGACGATAGTTACCGGATAAGGCGCAGCGGTCGG
GCTGAACGGGGGGTTCGTGCACACAGCCCAGCTTGGAGCGAACGACCTACACCGAACTGAGATACCTACA
GCGTGAGCTATGAGAAAGCGCCACGCTTCCCGAAGGGAGAAAGGCGGACAGGTATCCGGTAAGCGGCAGG
GTCGGAACAGGAGAGCGCACGAGGGAGCTTCCAGGGGGAAACGCCTGGTATCTTTATAGTCCTGTCGGGT
TTCGCCACCTCTGACTTGAGCGTCGATTTTTGTGATGCTCGTCAGGGGGGCGGAGCCTATGGAAAAACGC
CAGCAACGCGGCCTTTTTACGGTTCCTGGCCTTTTGCTGGCCTTTTGCTCACATGTTCTTTCCTGCGTTA
TCCCCTGATTCTGTGGATAACCGTATTACCGCCATGCAT
